Addgene plasmid #207654: pMF2-yhaO
Purpose: Overexpression of L-cysteine importer in E. coli MG1655
Depositing lab: Benjamin Woolston. Depositing organization: Northeastern University. Publication: Engineered bacteria titrate hydrogen sulfide and induce concentration-dependent effects on the host in a gut microphysiological system. Hayes JA, Lunger AW, Sharma AS, Fernez MT, Carrier RL, Koppes AN, Koppes R, Woolston BM. Cell Rep. 2023 Dec 26;42(12):113481. doi: 10.1016/j.celrep.2023.113481. Epub 2023 Nov 18. PubMed 37980564.
Backbone
  Vector backbone: pTR48
  Vector type: Bacterial Expression
Growth in bacteria
  Bacterial resistance: Spectinomycin, 50 μg/mL
  Growth temperature: 37°C
  Growth strain: DH5alpha
  Copy number: High Copy
Gene/Insert
  Gene/Insert name: yhaO (alt names: cyuP; dlsT)
  Species: Escherichia coli K-12 MG1655
  Promoter: araBp
  Tag / fusion protein: 6xHis (N terminal on insert)
  Cloning method: Gibson Cloning
  Sequencing primers: 5′ ggaccaaagccatgacaaaaacgcg; 3′ gcccagtatcagcccgtcatacttga
Terms and licenses: Academic/Nonprofit Terms; Industry Terms: Not Available to Industry
How to cite: pMF2-yhaO was a gift from Benjamin Woolston (Addgene plasmid # 207654 ; http://n2t.net/addgene:207654 ; RRID:Addgene_207654)
