[The description below was written by a language model from this plasmid's Addgene catalogue record and pLannotate feature annotations shown in this document.]
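Description:
pMF2-yhaO is a bacterial expression plasmid built on the pTR48 backbone for arabinose-inducible overexpression of the E. coli K-12 MG1655 gene yhaO (also called cyuP or dlsT). The sequenced record is about 4.9 kb. It replicates from a ColE1/pMB1-family origin and is catalogued as high copy, although the annotation also detects a rop gene, which normally lowers the copy number of such replicons, together with the pBR322 bom (basis of mobility) region and a short mbeC fragment that are remnants of the parental replicon. Selection is by spectinomycin, provided by the aadA aminoglycoside adenylyltransferase (SmR, which also confers streptomycin resistance), and this marker is driven by the bla (AmpR) promoter.

The payload is a standard araC–araBAD expression module. The araC regulator is transcribed divergently from the araBAD promoter, so that transcription of the downstream gene is held low in the absence of L-arabinose and activated when it is added. An rrnB T1 terminator sits beyond the end of araC, helping to insulate the cassette from the neighbouring backbone. The yhaO coding sequence lies just downstream of the promoter. The catalogue entry records an N-terminal 6xHis tag on the insert for detection or purification, although the automated annotation does not list the tag as a separate feature.

YhaO is described in the record as an L-cysteine importer with a role in cysteine detoxification, and possibly serine transport. The stated purpose is to overexpress this importer in E. coli MG1655. The associated publication concerns engineered bacteria that titrate hydrogen sulfide in a gut microphysiological system, which suggests that increased cysteine uptake is part of that strategy.
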