Features (pLannotate 1.2.2; 10 found; start..end, strand, type, name):
    194..385     -  CDS            rop: Rop protein, which maintains plasmids at low copy number; rop
    426..482     +  CDS            mbeC (fragment): MBEC_ECOLX - Experimental evidence at protein level: Swiss-Prot protein existence level 1. Required for efficient mobilization of ColE1 plasmid and is thus essential to promote the specific transfer of the plasmid during conjugation. Probably functions by inducing DNA bending, helping the MbeA relaxase to melt the DNA around the nic site and cleave the phosphodiester bond. Binds specifically double-stranded DNA (dsDNA) containing the ColE1 oriT but does not recognize the inverted repeat (IR). From Escherichia coli.
    496..541     +  terminator     rrnB T1 terminator: transcription terminator T1 from the E. coli rrnB gene
    557..1435    -  CDS            araC: L-arabinose regulatory protein; araC
   1462..1746    +  promoter       araBAD promoter: araBAD; promoter of the L-arabinose operon of E. coli; the araC regulatory gene is transcribed in the opposite direction (Guzman et al., 1995)
   1793..3121    +  CDS            dlsT: DLST_ECOLI - Also known as yhaO. Experimental evidence at protein level: Swiss-Prot protein existence level 1. Plays a role in L-cysteine detoxification (PubMed:27435271). May transport both D- and L-serine (By similarity). From Escherichia coli (strain K12).
   3204..3995    -  CDS            SmR: aminoglycoside adenylyltransferase (Murphy, 1985); aadA; confers resistance to spectinomycin and streptomycin
   3996..4067    -  promoter       AmpR promoter: bla
   4096..4684    +  rep_origin     ori: high-copy-number ColE1/pMB1/pBR322/pUC origin of replication
   4870..92      -  misc_feature   bom (across the origin): basis of mobility region from pBR322
>Addgene plasmid #207654 | pMF2-yhaO | addgene full sequence | sequence record 410114 | Addgene NGS Result
ATATGGTGCACTCTCAGTACAATCTGCTCTGATGCCGCATAGTTAAGCCAGTATACACTCCGCTATCGCT
ACGTGACTGGGTCATGGCTGCGCCCCGACACCCGCAAACACCCGCTGACGCGCCCTGACGGGCTTGTCTG
CTCCCGGCATCCGCTTACAGACAAGCTGTGACCGTCTCCGGGAGCTGCATGTGTCAGAGGTTTTCACCGT
CATCACCGAAACGCGCGAGGCAGCTGCGGTAAAGCTCATCAGCGTGGTCGTGAAGCGATTCACAGATGTC
TGCCTGTTCATCCGCGTCCAGCTCGTTGAGTTTCTCCAGAAGCGTTAATGTCTGGCTTCTGATAAAGCGG
GCCATGTTAAGGGCGGTTTTTTCCTGTTTGGTCACTGATGCCTCCGTGTAAGGGGGATTTCTGTTCATGG
GGGTAATGATACCGATGAAACGAGAGAGGATGCTCACGATACGGGTTACTGATGATGAACAAGAGGACAT
CCGGTCAAATAAAACGAAAGGCTCAGTCGAAAGACTGGGCCTTTCGTTTTAGACTTAGGGACCCTCTTAT
GACAACTTGACGGCTACATCATTCACTTTTTCTTCACAACCGGCACGGAACTCGCTCGGGCTGGCCCCGG
TGCATTTTTTAAATACCCGCGAGAAATAGAGTTGATCGTCAAAACCAACATTGCGACCGACGGTGGCGAT
AGGCATCCGGGTGGTGCTCAAAAGCAGCTTCGCCTGGCTGATACGTTGGTCCTCGCGCCAGCTTAAGACG
CTAATCCCTAACTGCTGGCGGAAAAGATGTGACAGACGCGACGGCGACAAGCAAACATGCTGTGCGACGC
TGGCGATATCAAAATTGCTGTCTGCCAGGTGATCGCTGATGTACTGACAAGCCTCGCGTACCCGATTATC
CATCGGTGGATGGAGCGACTCGTTAATCGCTTCCATGCGCCGCAGTAACAATTGCTCAAGCAGATTTATC
GCCAGCAGCTCCGAATAGCGCCCTTCCCCTTGCCCGGCGTTAATGATTTGCCCAAACAGGTCGCTGAAAT
GCGGCTGGTGCGCTTCATCCGGGCGAAAGAACCCCGTATTGGCAAATATTGACGGCCAGTTAAGCCATTC
ATGCCAGTAGGCGCGCGGACGAAAGTAAACCCACTGGTGATACCATTCGCGAGCCTCCGGATGACGACCG
TAGTGATGAATCTCTCCTGGCGGGAACAGCAAAATATCACCCGGTCGGCAAACAAATTCTCGTCCCTGAT
TTTTCACCACCCCCTGACCGCGAATGGTGAGATTGAGAATATAACCTTTCATTCCCAGCGGTCGGTCGAT
AAAAAAATCGAGATAACCGTTGGCCTCAATCGGCGTTAAACCCGCCACCAGATGGGCATTAAACGAGTAT
CCCGGCAGCAGGGGATCATTTTGCGCTTCAGCCATACTTTTCATACTCCCGCCATTCAGAGAAGAAACCA
ATTGTCCATATTGCATCAGACATTGCCGTCACTGCGTCTTTTACTGGCTCTTCTCGCTAACCAAACCGGT
AACCCCGCTTATTAAAAGCATTCTGTAACAAAGCGGGACCAAAGCCATGACAAAAACGCGTAACAAAAGT
GTCTATAATCACGGCAGAAAAGTCCACATTGATTATTTGCACGGCGTCACACTTTGCTATGCCATAGCAT
TTTTATCCATAAGATTAGCGGATCCTACCTGACGCTTTTTATCGCAACTCTCTACTGTTTCTCCATACCC
GTTTTTTTGGGCTAGCGAATTTGAGCTAAGGAGGAAAAAAAAATGGAAATTGCATCGAATAAAGGCGTCA
TTGCAGACGCTTCGACCCCGGCGGGTCGTGCTGGAATGAGTGAGAGCGAGTGGCGAGAAGCGATCAAATT
CGACAGTACTGACACCGGCTGGGTGATTATGAGTATCGGGATGGCGATTGGCGCGGGGATTGTTTTTCTC
CCGGTGCAGGTCGGTTTGATGGGATTGTGGGTATTTTTGCTCTCATCGGTGATTGGTTACCCGGCAATGT
ATCTGTTTCAGCGATTGTTTATTAATACGCTGGCAGAATCACCAGAATGTAAAGATTACCCGAGCGTCAT
TAGCGGTTATTTAGGTAAAAACTGGGGCATCCTGTTAGGTGCGCTCTATTTCGTAATGCTGGTGATTTGG
ATGTTCGTCTATTCCACCGCCATCACCAACGATAGTGCTTCCTACCTGCATACCTTCGGCGTGACGGAAG
GGTTGCTGTCAGACAGTCCCTTTTATGGTCTGGTACTGATTTGCATTCTGGTGGCGATCTCCTCACGCGG
CGAGAAATTGTTATTCAAAATTTCGACCGGCATGGTGCTGACCAAGCTGCTGGTGGTCGCGGCGCTGGGC
GTGTCGATGGTGGGAATGTGGCATCTGTATAACGTCGGTTCGCTACCGCCGCTGGGGCTGCTGGTGAAAA
ACGCCATTATTACGCTGCCGTTTACCCTGACGTCGATTCTGTTTATCCAGACGTTAAGTCCGATGGTGAT
CTCTTATCGCTCGCGGGAAAAATCAATTGAAGTGGCGCGGCATAAAGCATTGCGGGCAATGAATATCGCG
TTTGGCATTTTGTTTGTCACCGTCTTTTTCTACGCCGTGTCGTTCACGCTGGCGATGGGACATGACGAAG
CGGTAAAAGCCTATGAGCAGAATATTTCCGCGCTGGCGATTGCCGCACAGTTTATTAGCGGTGACGGCGC
AGCGTGGGTGAAAGTGGTCAGCGTCATTCTCAATATCTTTGCTGTCATGACTGCATTCTTTGGCGTCTAT
TTAGGCTTTCGCGAAGCAACGCAAGGGATCGTAATGAACATCCTGCGTCGCAAGATGCCTGCCGAGAAGA
TTAACGAAAATCTCGTTCAGCGCGGCATCATGATTTTCGCCATTTTGCTGGCCTGGAGCGCCATCGTACT
GAACGCACCGGTGTTGAGCTTCACCTCTATCTGTAGCCCGATTTTCGGCATGGTAGGGTGCCTGATCCCG
GCGTGGCTGGTTTACAAAGTACCAGCATTGCACAAATACAAAGGGATGTCTCTGTACCTGATTATCGTCA
CTGGTTTGTTGCTGTGTGTTTCTCCGTTCCTGGCATTTTCTTGAACTTAATTAACGGCACTCCTCAGCAA
ATATAATGACCCTCTTGATAACCCAAGAGGGCATTTTTTAATGCCCATGGCGTTTATTTGCCGACTACCT
TGGTGATCTCGCCTTTCACGTAGTGGACAAATTCTTCCAACTGATCTGCGCGCGAGGCCAAGCGATCTTC
TTCTTGTCCAAGATAAGCCTGTCTAGCTTCAAGTATGACGGGCTGATACTGGGCCGGCAGGCGCTCCATT
GCCCAGTCGGCAGCGACATCCTTCGGCGCGATTTTGCCGGTTACTGCGCTGTACCAAATGCGGGACAACG
TAAGCACTACATTTCGCTCATCGCCAGCCCAGTCGGGCGGCGAGTTCCATAGCGTTAAGGTTTCATTTAG
CGCCTCAAATAGATCCTGTTCAGGAACCGGATCAAAGAGTTCCTCCGCCGCTGGACCTACCAAGGCAACG
CTATGTTCTCTTGCTTTTGTCAGCAAGATAGCCAGATCAATGTCGATCGTGGCTGGCTCGAAGATACCTG
CAAGAATGTCATTGCGCTGCCATTCTCCAAATTGCAGTTCGCGCTTAGCTGGATAACGCCACGGAATGAT
GTCGTCGTGCACAACAATGGTGACTTCTACAGCGCGGAGAATCTCGCTCTCTCCAGGGGAAGCCGAAGTT
TCCAAAAGGTCGTTGATCAAAGCTCGCCGCGTTGTTTCATCAAGCCTTACGGTCACCGTAACCAGCAAAT
CAATATCACTGTGTGGCTTCAGGCCGCCATCCACTGCGGAGCCGTACAAATGTACGGCCAGCAACGTCGG
TTCGAGATGGCGCTCGATGACGCCAACTACCTCTGATAGTTGAGTCGATACTTCGGCGATCACCGCTTCC
CTCATACTCTTCCTTTTTCAATATTATTGAAGCATTTATCAGGGTTATTGTCTCATGAGCGGATACATAT
TTGAATGTATTTAGAAAAATAGGCCAAATAGGCCGTTGAGATCCTTTTTTTCTGCGCGTAATCTGCTGCT
TGCAAACAAAAAAACCACCGCTACCAGCGGTGGTTTGTTTGCCGGATCAAGAGCTACCACCTCTTTTTCC
GAAGGTAACTGGCTTCAGCAGAGCGCAGATACCAAATACTGTCCTTCTAGTGTAGCCGTAGTTAGGCCAC
CACTTCAAGAACTCTGTAGCACCGCCTACATACCTCGCTCTGCTAATCCTGTTACCAGTGGCTGCTGCCA
GTGGCGATAAGTCGTGTCTTACCGGGTTGGACTCAAGACGATAGTTACCGGATAAGGCGCAGCGGTCGGG
CTGAACGGGGGGTTCGTGCACACAGCCCAGCTTGGAGCGAACGACCTACACCGAACTGAGATACCTACAG
CGTGAGCTATGAGAAAGCGCCACGCTTCCCGAAGGGAGAAAGGCGGACAGGTATCCGGTAAGCGGCAGGG
TCGGAACAGGAGAGCGCACGAGGGAGCTTCCAGGGGGAAACGCCTGGTATCTTTATAGTCCTGTCGGGTT
TCGCCACCTCTGACTTGAGCGTCGATTTTTGTGATGCTCGTCAGGGGGGCGGAGCCTATGGAAAAACGCC
AGCAACGCGGCCTTTTTACGGTTCCTGGCCTTTTGCTGGCCTTTTGCTCACATGTTCTTTCCTGCGTTAT
CCCCTGATTCTGTGGATAACCGTATTACCGCCTTTGAGTGAGCTGATACCGCTCGCCGCAGCCGAACGAC
CGAGCGCAGCGAGTCAGTGAGCGAGGAAGCGGAAGAGCGCCTGATGCGGTATTTTCTCCTTACGCATCTG
TGCGGTATTTCACACCGC
